>Addgene plasmid #188006 | GBH-R-cmlc2GFP.3 | addgene full sequence | sequence record 381114 | Addgene NGS Result
CGGGTTTCGCCACCTCTGACTTGAGCGTCGATTTTTGTGATGCTCGTCAGGGGGGCGGAGCCTATGGAAA
AACGCCAGCAACGCGGCCTTTTTACGGTTCCTGGCCTTTTGCTGGCCTTTTGCTCACATGTTCTTTCCTG
CGTTATCCCCTGATTCTGTGGATAACCGTATTACCGCCTTTGAGTGAGCTGATACCGCTCGCCGCAGCCG
AACGACCGAGCGCAGCGAGTCAGTGAGCGAGGAAGCGGAACAGATTTAAATGGTACCGAGCAGAGGTGTA
AAAAGTACTCAAAAATTTTACTCAAGTGAAAGTACAAGTACTTAGGGAAAATTTTACTCAATTAAAAGTA
AAAGTATCTGGCTAGAATCTTACTTGAGTAAAAGTAAAAAAGTACTCCATTAAAATTGTACTTGAGTATT
AAGGAAGTAAAAGTAAAAGCAAGAAAGAAAACTAGAGTGGTCTCCCTTTAGTGAGGGTCAATTGATGGGA
GGCGTTCGGGCCACAGCGGACACGCAGGTGCGCAACGCAATTAATGTGAGTTAGCTCACTCATTAGGCAC
CCCAGGCTTTACACTTTATGCTTCCGGCTCGTATGTTGTGTGGAATTGTGAGCGGATAACAATTTCACAC
AGGAAACAGCTATGACCATGATTACGCCAAGCGCGCAATTAACCCTCACTAAAGGGAACAAAAGCTGGAG
GACCTCGAGGGGGGGCCCGGTACCCAATTCGCCCTATAGTGAGTCGTATTACGCGCGCTCACTGGCCGTC
GTTTTACAACGTCGTGACTGGGAAAACCCTGGCGTTACCCAACTTAATCGCCTTGCAGCACATCCCCCTT
TCGCCAGCTGGCGTAATAGCGAAGAGGCCCGCACCGATCGCCCTTCCCAACAGTTGCGCAGCCTGAATGG
CGAATGGACCTGCCACACTTCCTTGCTAGACAATGGGCCCATAACTTTAAATAATGCCAATTATTTAAAG
TTACTATCATAACTTCGTATAGCATACATTATACGAAGTTATACCTAGGCTTACCACCCACTAGCGGTCA
GACTGCAGATTGCAGCACGAAACAGGAAGCTGACTCCACATGGTCACATGCTCACTGAAGTGTTGACTTC
CCTGACAGCTGTGCACTTTCTAAACCGGTTTTCTCATTCATTTACAGCAGCCGGAATTCACCCGGGTACC
GGAAGGTGCCTCCTCCGAGGACGTCATCAAGGAGTTCATGCGCTTCAAGGTGCGCATGGAGGGCTCCGTG
AACGGCCACGAGTTCGAGATCGAGGGCGAGGGCGAGGGCCGCCCCTACGAGGGCACCCAGACCGCCAAGC
TGAAGGTGACCAAGGGCGGCCCCCTGCCCTTCGCCTGGGACATCCTGTCCCCTCAGTTCCAGTACGGCTC
CAAGGCCTACGTGAAGCACCCCGCCGACATCCCCGACTACTTGAAGCTGTCCTTCCCCGAGGGCTTCAAG
TGGGAGCGCGTGATGAACTTCGAGGACGGCGGCGTGGTGACCGTGACCCAGGACTCCTCCCTGCAGGACG
GCGAGTTCATCTACAAGGTGAAGCTGCGCGGCACCAACTTCCCCTCCGACGGCCCCGTAATGCAGAAGAA
GACCATGGGCTGGGAGGCCTCCACCGAGCGGATGTACCCCGAGGACGGCGCCCTGAAGGGCGAGATCAAG
ATGAGGCTGAAGCTGAAGGACGGCGGCCACTACGACGCCGAGGTCAAGACCACCTACATGGCCAAGAAGC
CCGTGCAGCTGCCCGGCGCCTACAAGACCGACATCAAGCTGGACATCACCTCCCACAACGAGGACTACAC
CATCGTGGAACAGTACGAGCGCGCCGAGGGCCGCCACTCCACCGGAGCCTAAGACTAGTAATTAAGTCTC
AGCCACCGTTAACTGAACATGTCAAAACCTGTGGAGACTGTTGAGATTTGATGTTCTGAAAAGATAAAGC
CTATAAATAAAATGTTGCCCAAATTTCCTGCCTGATGTTTTTCTTTGTCTTTGCTACATGGCTTTGCTGC
TCGGATCGGCTCACTCTGTGTATGCCACGTTCACTTTGTACTCTCCTTCTCACGGTAGGTTTATTATTTT
TAGATGTGCAGTTAGTTTCTGTGAAATAACACACCACACACTGATATTGTCTGTGCATTGACTTGGTGAG
TGCACATTGTTTTTGATCTTGACATATTTATATTTGATTGATCAGGTGAACTGTGTGAATCTAAAGTGCT
CCATACAGATGTTCTGCATTGAAAATATTCTCATTTTATTAGTGGAAGTGAGTGTATGCCACATCCAATC
AATTTCAGCAAACACCCCAGTATGATTTAATGCAAAAAAATGAAGGTATCAAACACGCATTACTACTTTG
CAGTTAAATATTTAACATTTATTCCAACACGAAAAAAAGCAGTAAATAACACTTTGACAAACACGTCAGG
ACATCTTATTTTTGTCACCCTCACAGGCAATTTAGTATAATATATTATATATATATATATATCATATAAT
AATATTCAGTATAATATATATATATATATCATATTATAATATTCAGTATAATATAAAACACAAACACATA
TATGTATAATATAATATAACATTTTTATTTATTGAGATGCCTCTATGGACCGTGTTATAAGAAGTAAAGA
TCAGGAGAAGTAAACATGAAGTGTAATTATGAATACTGATGTTAAATTAAGCTATGATGAGTTTTCACTG
TTAATTTACCATCTCAATTAAATGTTGATGCCTCCATGACCAAGTTAAGCAGATGAGACTGAGGACAACT
GTAGAAGACAAGATGTTCACTTTGCTGAATATAGCTGGCTTGACAGTTATCTATGACTCTATAAATATAT
ATATATTTTTTTTTTTATAAAATGATTTATTTATAACTATATATCCATTTCTCAGACAGGTGCTTCATAT
CCCTCACTCCCGTAGCTGTCCATGCTGGATCTGTCCCCGTTGTTTTTAAAAAGCTAAATAAGTTATTAAC
ATGACTGCATCCAGCGAGCCAAACCTGTCTGGTGTACAGCTACCAGAGAAGCTTGAGATCCTAGTCACCG
GCGGCATTCATCCATCCTTTTCATCCCTCAAATCTCTCATTCACGTCCCCCTCCCCATCTGCACACTTTA
TCTCATTTTCCACCCTGCTGGAATCTGAGCACTTGTGCAGTTATCAGGGCTCCTGTATTTAGGAGGCTCT
GGGTGTCCATGTAGGGGACGAACAGAAACACTGCAGACCTTTATAGAAGAACAAATGATAAGAGTCCTCA
TACATAAAGACTCCATTAGAAACGTCAGTGACCCAGGAGCCCAGACCAACAGCAAAGCAGACAGTGAAGG
ATCCACAGCCTGACTAACTCGACAAACCCCCCCAAACCTAAGGTGAGTTGATCTTTAAGCTTTTTACATT
TTCAGCTCGCATATATCAATTCGCGCGCATTGTCACACTAGCACCCACTAGCGGTCAGACTGCAGATTGC
AGCACGAAACAGGAAGCTGACTCCACATGGTCACATGCTCACTGAAGTGTTGACTTCCCTGACAGCTGTG
CACTTTCTAAACCGGTTTTCTCATTCATTTACAGTTCAGCCGGAATTCCTCGAGACCATGAGCGGAGGTG
AGGAGCTGTTCGCCGGCATCGTGCCCGTGCTGATCGAGCTGGACGGCGACGTGCACGGCCACAAGTTCAG
CGTGCGCGGCGAGGGCGAGGGCGACGCCGACTACGGCAAGCTGGAGATCAAGTTCATCTGCACCACCGGC
AAGCTGCCCGTGCCCTGGCCCACCCTGGTGACCACCCTCTGCTACGGCATCCAGTGCTTCGCCCGCTACC
CCGAGCACATGAAGATGAACGACTTCTTCAAGAGCGCCATGCCCGAGGGCTACATCCAGGAGCGCACCAT
CCAGTTCCAGGACGACGGCAAGTACAAGACCCGCGGCGAGGTGAAGTTCGAGGGCGACACCCTGGTGAAC
CGCATCGAGCTGAAGGGCAAGGACTTCAAGGAGGACGGCAACATCCTGGGCCACAAGCTGGAGTACAGCT
TCAACAGCCACAACGTGTACATCCGCCCCGACAAGGCCAACAACGGCCTGGAGGCTAACTTCAAGACCCG
CCACAACATCGAGGGCGGCGGCGTGCAGCTGGCCGACCACTACCAGACCAACGTGCCCCTGGGCGACGGC
CCCGTGCTGATCCCCATCAACCACTACCTGAGCACTCAGACCAAGATCAGCAAGGACCGCAACGAGGCCC
GCGACCACATGGTGCTCCTGGAGTCCTTCAGCGCCTGCTGCCACACCCACGGCATGGACGAGCTGTATAG
GTAATAGATCTGTGCCTTCTAGTTGCCAGCCATCTGTTGTTTGCCCCTCCCCCGTGCCTTCCTTGACCCT
GGAAGGTGCCACTCCCACTGTCCTTTCCTAATAAAATGAGGAAATTGCATCGCATTGTCTGAGTAGGTGT
CATTCTATTCTGGGGGGTGGGGTGGGGCAGGACAGCAAGGGGGAGGATTGGGAAGACAATAGCAGGCATG
CTGGGGATGCGGTGGGCTCTATGGCTTCTGAGGCGGAAAGAACCAAAGGGCGAATTAATTCATTGATGAG
TTTGGACAAACCACAACTAGAATGCAGTGAAAAAAATGCTTTATTTGTGAAATTTGTGATGCTATTGCTT
TATTTGTAACCATTATAAGCTGCAATAAACAAGTTAACAACAACAATTGCATTCATTTTATGTTTCAGGT
TCAGGGGGAGGTGTGGGAGGTTTTTTAAAGCAAGTAAAACCTCTACAAATGTGGTCATTGATGAGTTTGG
ACAAACCACAACTAGAATGCAGTGAAAAAAATGCTTTATTTGTGAAATTTGTGATGCTATTGCTTTATTT
GTAACCATTATAAGCTGCAATAAACAAGTTAACAACAACAATTGCATTCATTTTATGTTTCAGGTTCAGG
GGGAGGTGTGGGAGGTTTTTTAAAGCAAGTAAAACCTCTACAAATGTGGTCATTCAGATCAATTAACCCT
CACCCGGGCTAGCGATGCATGGGAGCTCAAGACGTCTGATAACTTCGTATAGCATACATTATACGAAGTT
ATCTACCTAACTTTAAATAATGCCAATTATTTAAAGTTACTTCCGCGCCCGGGGAGCCCAAGGGCACGCC
CTGGCACCTGACGTACGTTGTCTAGCAAGGAAGTGAAGAGCTATCCGGATATATATGTATGTTATCATAA
CTGTACTGGCTATGTCAGGTGGTAATGACTGTAACGTTACGTTACTCGTTGTAGGCACGACATTGAATAT
GCTCTTCTCCGCTGTGGCCCGAACGCCTCCCGCTAGCGATGGGATCTAATACGACTCACTATAGGGAGAC
CAAGGGAAAATAGAATGAAGTGATCTCCAAAAAATAAGTACTTTTTGACTGTAAATAAAATTGTAAGGAG
TAAAAAGTACTTTTTTTTCTAAAAAAATGTAATTAAGTAAAAGTAAAAGTATTGATTTTTAATTGTACTC
AAGTAAAGTAAAAATCCCCAAAAATAATACTTAAGTACAGTAATCAAGTAAAATTACTCAAGTACTTTAC
ACCTCTGGGATCCAGCTGCATCATGAACAATAAAACTGTCTGCTTACATAAACAGTAATACAAGGGGTGT
TATGAGCCATATTCAACGGGAAACGTCGAGGCCGCGATTAAATTCCAACATGGATGCTGATTTATATGGG
TATAAATGGGCTCGCGATAATGTCGGGCAATCAGGTGCGACAATCTATCGCTTGTATGGGAAGCCCGATG
CGCCAGAGTTGTTTCTGAAACATGGCAAAGGTAGCGTTGCCAATGATGTTACAGATGAGATGGTCAGACT
AAACTGGCTGACGGAATTTATGCCTCTTCCGACCATCAAGCATTTTATCCGTACTCCTGATGATGCATGG
TTACTCACCACTGCGATCCCCGGAAAAACAGCATTCCAGGTATTAGAAGAATATCCTGATTCAGGTGAAA
ATATTGTTGATGCGCTGGCAGTGTTCCTGCGCCGGTTGCATTCGATTCCTGTTTGTAATTGTCCTTTTAA
CAGCGATCGCGTATTTCGTCTCGCTCAGGCGCAATCACGAATGAATAACGGTTTGGTTGATGCGAGTGAT
TTTGATGACGAGCGTAATGGCTGGCCTGTTGAACAAGTCTGGAAAGAAATGCATAAACTTTTGCCATTCT
CACCGGATTCAGTCGTCACTCATGGTGATTTCTCACTTGATAACCTTATTTTTGACGAGGGGAAATTAAT
AGGTTGTATTGATGTTGGACGAGTCGGAATCGCAGACCGATACCAGGATCTTGCCATCCTATGGAACTGC
CTCGGTGAGTTTTCTCCTTCATTACAGAAACGGCTTTTTCAAAAATATGGTATTGATAATCCTGATATGA
ATAAATTGCAGTTTCATTTGATGCTCGATGAGTTTTTCTAATCAGAATTGGTTAATTGGTTGTAACACTG
GCAAAAAGGATCTAGGTGAAGATCCTTTTTGATAATCTCATGACCAAAATCCCTTAACGTGAGTTTTCGT
TCCACTGAGCGTCAGACCCCGTAGAAAAGATCAAAGGATCTTCTTGAGATCCTTTTTTTCTGCGCGTAAT
CTGCTGCTTGCAAACAAAAAAACCACCGCTACCAGCGGTGGTTTGTTTGCCGGATCAAGAGCTACCAACT
CTTTTTCCGAAGGTAACTGGCTTCAGCAGAGCGCAGATACCAAATACTGTTCTTCTAGTGTAGCCGTAGT
TAGGCCACCACTTCAAGAACTCTGTAGCACCGCCTACATACCTCGCTCTGCTAATCCTGTTACCAGTGGC
TGCTGCCAGTGGCGATAAGTCGTGTCTTACCGGGTTGGACTCAAGACGATAGTTACCGGATAAGGCGCAG
CGGTCGGGCTGAACGGGGGGTTCGTGCACACAGCCCAGCTTGGAGCGAACGACCTACACCGAACTGAGAT
ACCTACAGCGTGAGCTATGAGAAAGCGCCACGGTTCCCGAAGGGAGAAAGGCGGACAGGTATCCGGTAAG
CGGCAGGGTCGGAACAGGAGAGCGCACGAGGGAGCTTCCAGGGGGAAACGCCTGGTATCTTTATAGTCCT
GT
Features (pLannotate 1.2.2; 23 found; start..end, strand, type, name):
    457..475     -  promoter       T7 Φ3.8 promoter (fragment): weak promoter for bacteriophage T7 RNA polymerase
    532..553     +  protein_bind   CAP binding site: CAP binding activates transcription in the presence of cAMP. E. coli catabolite activator protein
    568..598     +  promoter       lac promoter: promoter for the E. coli lac operon
    606..622     +  protein_bind   lac operator: The lac repressor binds to the lac operator to inhibit transcription in E. coli. This inhibition can be relieved by adding lactose or isopropyl-β-D-thiogalactopyranoside (IPTG). lac repressor encoded by lacI
    667..685     +  promoter       T3 promoter: promoter for bacteriophage T3 RNA polymerase
    701..724     +  misc_feature   MCS (fragment): pBluescript multiple cloning site
    733..751     -  promoter       T7 promoter: promoter for bacteriophage T7 RNA polymerase
    759..914     +  CDS            lacZα (fragment): LacZα fragment of β-galactosidase; lacZ fragment
    989..1022    +  protein_bind   loxP: Cre-mediated recombination occurs in the 8-bp core sequence (GCATACAT). Cre recombinase
   1198..1872    +  CDS            mRFP1: monomeric derivative of DsRed (Campbell et al., 2002) mammalian codon-optimized
   2533..2549    +  promoter       LEU2 promoter (fragment): S. cerevisiae LEU2
   3628..4341    +  CDS            TagGFP2: TagGFP2 is a basic (constitutively fluorescent) green fluorescent protein published in 2008, derived from Aequorea macrodactyla. It is reported to be a very rapidly-maturing monomer with low acid sensitivity.
   4350..4574    +  polyA_signal   bGH poly(A) signal: bovine growth hormone polyadenylation signal
   4578..4595    +  promoter       SV40 promoter (fragment): SV40 enhancer and early promoter
   4644..4725    -  polyA_signal   SV40 poly(A) signal: SV40 polyadenylation signal
   4748..4815    -  CDS            large T antigen (fragment): large T antigen from SV40 (simian virus 40)
   4849..4930    -  polyA_signal   SV40 poly(A) signal: SV40 polyadenylation signal
   4953..5020    -  CDS            large T antigen (fragment): large T antigen from SV40 (simian virus 40)
   5079..5112    +  protein_bind   loxP: Cre-mediated recombination occurs in the 8-bp core sequence (GCATACAT). Cre recombinase
   5154..5187    -  protein_bind   attB: minimal attB site for the φC31 integrase (Groth et al., 2000) phage φC31 integrase
   5367..5385    +  promoter       T7 promoter: promoter for bacteriophage T7 RNA polymerase
   5672..6481    +  CDS            KanR: aminoglycoside phosphotransferase; aph(3')-Ia; confers resistance to kanamycin in bacteria or G418 (Geneticin®) in eukaryotes
   6624..70      +  rep_origin     ori (across the origin): high-copy-number ColE1/pMB1/pBR322/pUC origin of replication
