[The description below was written by a language model from this plasmid's Addgene catalogue record and pLannotate feature annotations shown in this document.]
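Description:
GBH-R-cmlc2GFP.3 is a cloning vector built on the pKTol2-SE backbone for making donor constructs that integrate a conditional "genebreak" mutagenic cassette into a chosen intron of a zebrafish gene. It is classed as a targetable insertional mutagen and reporter system. In E. coli it is a high-copy plasmid, maintained by a ColE1/pUC-type origin and selected with kanamycin through an aph(3')-Ia KanR gene. The sequenced record is about 7.1 kb. As deposited it carries no targeting sequence. The user adds locus-specific homology domains at the two ends of the cassette, using BfuAI sites for the 5' domain and BspQI sites for the 3' domain. A lac promoter/operator with a lacZα fragment and T3/T7 promoters lies just upstream of the cassette.

The payload sits between two loxP sites in the same orientation, which should allow Cre recombinase to excise the cassette and accounts for the "conditional" design. The first element inside the loxP sites is an mRFP1 coding sequence with no promoter of its own. It acts as a protein trap and is expressed from the endogenous promoter of the targeted gene, so red fluorescence reports the locus while the trap interrupts the normal transcript. Downstream is a secondary marker recorded as cmlc2-driven GFP, a heart-expressed reporter for identifying carriers. The annotation detects the green fluorescent protein as TagGFP2, followed by a bGH polyadenylation signal, but does not call the cmlc2 promoter itself. Two reverse-strand SV40 poly(A) signals lie near the 3' loxP site, and a φC31 attB site lies just outside it; the record does not explain the role of either. The short T7 Φ3.8, LEU2 and SV40 promoter fragments are probably incidental annotation matches.
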