Addgene plasmid #188006: GBH-R-cmlc2GFP.3
Purpose: Cloning vector for conditional, intronic, targeted integration of a genebreak cassette optimized for zebrafish
Depositing lab: Karl Clark. Depositing organization: Mayo Foundation for Medical Education and Research.
Backbone
  Vector backbone: pKTol2-SE
  Backbone manufacturer: K.Clark
  Backbone size w/o insert (bp): 7200
  Vector type: Targetable insertional mutagen and reporter system
Growth in bacteria
  Bacterial resistance: Kanamycin, 50 μg/mL
  Growth temperature: 37°C
  Growth strain: DH5alpha
  Copy number: High Copy
Gene/Insert
  Gene/Insert name: Targeted mRFP protein trap; secondary marker cmlc2 GFP
  Species: D. rerio (zebrafish)
  Promoter: Endogenuous Promoter; cmlc2 promotor
  Cloning method: Restriction Enzyme; 5′ cloning site BfuaI (unknown if destroyed); 3′ cloning site BspQI (unknown if destroyed)
  Sequencing primers: 5′ SEQ-pk-F1: TGTATTACTGTTTATGTAAGCAGACA; 3′ SEQ-pk-R1: AGCGAGTCAGTGAGCGA
Terms and licenses: Academic/Nonprofit Terms; Industry Terms: Not Available to Industry
Depositor comments: This plasmid is designed to have homology domains cloned into the 5' end and 3' end. Bfuai is used to clone in the 5' homology domain, while BspQi is used to clone in the 3' homology domain.
How to cite: GBH-R-cmlc2GFP.3 was a gift from Karl Clark (Addgene plasmid # 188006 ; http://n2t.net/addgene:188006 ; RRID:Addgene_188006)
